Addgene plasmid #135985: pcDNA3-Myc:P4:gs:nls:ABI
Purpose: Expresses the P4 coiled coil fused to the ABI abscisic acid-inducible domain in mammalian cells
Depositing lab: Roman Jerala. Publication: A tunable orthogonal coiled-coil interaction toolbox for engineering mammalian cells. Lebar T, Lainscek D, Merljak E, Aupic J, Jerala R. Nat Chem Biol. 2020 Jan 6. pii: 10.1038/s41589-019-0443-y. doi: 10.1038/s41589-019-0443-y. PubMed 31907374.
Backbone
  Vector backbone: pcDNA3
  Backbone manufacturer: ThermoFisher
  Backbone size w/o insert (bp): 5400
  Total vector size (bp): 6502
  Vector type: Mammalian Expression
  Selectable markers: Neomycin (select with G418)
Growth in bacteria
  Bacterial resistance: Ampicillin, 100 μg/mL
  Growth temperature: 37°C
  Growth strain: DH5alpha
  Copy number: High Copy
Gene/Insert
  Gene/Insert name: P4 coiled-coil fused to the ABI domain
  Species: A. thaliana (mustard weed), Synthetic
  Insert size (bp): 1089
  Promoter: CMV
  Tag / fusion protein: Myc (N terminal on insert)
  Cloning method: Gibson Cloning
  Sequencing primers: 5′ CGCAAATGGGCGGTAGGCGTG; 3′ TAGAAGGCACAGTCGAGG
Terms and licenses: Academic/Nonprofit Terms; Industry Terms: Not Available to Industry
How to cite: pcDNA3-Myc:P4:gs:nls:ABI was a gift from Roman Jerala (Addgene plasmid # 135985 ; http://n2t.net/addgene:135985 ; RRID:Addgene_135985)
