[The description below was written by a language model from this plasmid's Addgene catalogue record and pLannotate feature annotations shown in this document.]
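Description:
pcDNA3-Myc:P4:gs:nls:ABI is a mammalian expression plasmid of about 6.5 kb built on the pcDNA3 backbone. It is propagated in E. coli through a high-copy ColE1/pUC-type origin with ampicillin selection from the β-lactamase gene. An SV40 early promoter-driven neomycin phosphotransferase cassette with an SV40 polyadenylation signal allows G418 selection of transfected mammalian cells. The backbone also carries an f1 origin and flanking T7 and SP6 promoters. The annotation also picks up short fragments, such as pieces of an HIV-1 LTR, ble, lacI and the bom region. These appear to be incidental matches to backbone sequence rather than functional parts.

The payload is a roughly 1.1 kb fusion open reading frame placed between the CMV immediate early enhancer/promoter and the bovine growth hormone polyadenylation signal. According to the name and catalogue fields, it encodes an N-terminal Myc epitope tag, the synthetic P4 coiled-coil-forming peptide and a glycine-serine type linker. These are followed by an SV40 large T antigen nuclear localization signal and a fragment of Arabidopsis thaliana ABI1, the protein phosphatase that acts in abscisic acid signalling. The feature table annotates only the NLS and the ABI1 fragment. The Myc tag, P4 segment and linker are not individually annotated and presumably lie in the unannotated stretch upstream of the NLS.

The ABI domain serves as one half of an abscisic acid-inducible dimerization system, which pairs in general with a PYL-family receptor domain supplied from a separate construct. This plasmid therefore yields a nuclear-targeted, Myc-detectable protein that joins chemically inducible recruitment to a designed coiled-coil interaction module. It belongs to a toolbox of orthogonal coiled-coil pairs for engineering protein interactions in mammalian cells.
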