Features (pLannotate 1.2.2; 22 found; start..end, strand, type, name):
     28..80      -  misc_feature   bom (fragment): basis of mobility region from pBR322
    235..614     +  enhancer       CMV enhancer: human cytomegalovirus immediate early enhancer
    615..818     +  promoter       CMV promoter: human cytomegalovirus (CMV) immediate early promoter
    814..847     +  LTR            5' LTR (truncated) (fragment): truncated 5' long terminal repeat (LTR) from HIV-1
    863..881     +  promoter       T7 promoter: promoter for bacteriophage T7 RNA polymerase
   1115..1135    +  CDS            SV40 NLS: nuclear localization signal of SV40 (simian virus 40) large T antigen
   1142..2035    +  CDS            ABI1 (fragment): P2C56_ARATH - Experimental evidence at protein level: Swiss-Prot protein existence level 1. Key component and repressor of the abscisic acid (ABA) signaling pathway that regulates numerous ABA responses, such as stomatal closure, osmotic water permeability of the plasma membrane (Pos), drought-induced resistance and rhizogenesis, response to glucose, high light stress, seed germination and inhibition of vegetative growth. During the stomatal closure regulation, modulates the inward calcium-channel permeability as well as the actin reorganization in guard cells in response to ABA. Involved in t
   2054..2072    -  promoter       SP6 promoter: promoter for bacteriophage SP6 RNA polymerase
   2098..2322    +  polyA_signal   bGH poly(A) signal: bovine growth hormone polyadenylation signal
   2326..2347    +  promoter       SV40 promoter (fragment): SV40 enhancer and early promoter
   2368..2796    +  rep_origin     f1 ori (sequence partly withheld): f1 bacteriophage origin of replication; arrow indicates direction of (+) strand synthesis
   2810..3139    +  promoter       SV40 promoter: SV40 enhancer and early promoter
   3206..3997    +  CDS            neo: KKA2_KLEPN - Also known as kan, nptII. Experimental evidence at protein level: Swiss-Prot protein existence level 1. Resistance to kanamycin, neomycin, paromomycin, ribostamycin, butirosin and gentamicin B. From Klebsiella pneumoniae.
   4021..4179    +  CDS            ble (fragment): BLE_KLEPN - Experimental evidence at protein level: Swiss-Prot protein existence level 1. Binding protein with a strong affinity to the bleomycin family of antibiotics. Binds to CL990; an antimitotic-antibiotic compound. From Klebsiella pneumoniae.
   4174..4295    +  polyA_signal   SV40 poly(A) signal: SV40 polyadenylation signal
   4368..4384    -  protein_bind   lac operator: The lac repressor binds to the lac operator to inhibit transcription in E. coli. This inhibition can be relieved by adding lactose or isopropyl-β-D-thiogalactopyranoside (IPTG). lac repressor encoded by lacI
   4392..4422    -  promoter       lac promoter: promoter for the E. coli lac operon
   4437..4458    -  protein_bind   CAP binding site: CAP binding activates transcription in the presence of cAMP. E. coli catabolite activator protein
   4471..4563    -  CDS            lacI (fragment): lac repressor; lacI; The lac repressor binds to the lac operator to inhibit transcription in E. coli. This inhibition can be relieved by adding lactose or isopropyl-β-D-thiogalactopyranoside (IPTG).
   4746..5334    -  rep_origin     ori: high-copy-number ColE1/pMB1/pBR322/pUC origin of replication
   5505..6365    -  CDS            AmpR: β-lactamase; bla; confers resistance to ampicillin, carbenicillin, and related antibiotics
   6366..6470    -  promoter       AmpR promoter: bla
>Addgene plasmid #135985 | pcDNA3-Myc:P4:gs:nls:ABI | addgene full sequence | sequence record 268595 | Addgene NGS Result
GACGGATCGGGAGATCTCCCGATCCCCTATGGTGCACTCTCAGTACAATCTGCTCTGATGCCGCATAGTT
AAGCCAGTATCTGCTCCCTGCTTGTGTGTTGGAGGTCGCTGAGTAGTGCGCGAGCAAAATTTAAGCTACA
ACAAGGCAAGGCTTGACCGACAATTGCATGAAGAATCTGCTTAGGGTTAGGCGTTTTGCGCTGCTTCGCG
ATGTACGGGCCAGATATACGCGTTGACATTGATTATTGACTAGTTATTAATAGTAATCAATTACGGGGTC
ATTAGTTCATAGCCCATATATGGAGTTCCGCGTTACATAACTTACGGTAAATGGCCCGCCTGGCTGACCG
CCCAACGACCCCCGCCCATTGACGTCAATAATGACGTATGTTCCCATAGTAACGCCAATAGGGACTTTCC
ATTGACGTCAATGGGTGGAGTATTTACGGTAAACTGCCCACTTGGCAGTACATCAAGTGTATCATATGCC
AAGTACGCCCCCTATTGACGTCAATGACGGTAAATGGCCCGCCTGGCATTATGCCCAGTACATGACCTTA
TGGGACTTTCCTACTTGGCAGTACATCTACGTATTAGTCATCGCTATTACCATGGTGATGCGGTTTTGGC
AGTACATCAATGGGCGTGGATAGCGGTTTGACTCACGGGGATTTCCAAGTCTCCACCCCATTGACGTCAA
TGGGAGTTTGTTTTGGCACCAAAATCAACGGGACTTTCCAAAATGTCGTAACAACTCCGCCCCATTGACG
CAAATGGGCGGTAGGCGTGTACGGTGGGAGGTCTATATAAGCAGAGCTCTCTGGCTAACTAGAGAACCCA
CTGCTTACTGGCTTATCGAAATTAATACGACTCACTATAGGGAGACCCAAGCTTGGTACCGAGCTCGGAT
CCACTAGTAACGGCCGCCAGTGTGCTGGAATTCGCCACCATGGAGCAGAAGCTGATCAGCGAGGAGGACC
TGAGCCCGGAAGATAAAATTGCTCAGCTGAAACAAAAAATCCAAGCGCTGAAACAGGAAAACCAGCAGCT
GGAAGAGGAAAACGCCGCACTGGAATATGGTGGCGGCTCTGGCGGCGGCTCCGGAGGCTCTGATCCAAAA
AAGAAGAGAAAGGTAACGCGTGTGCCTTTGTATGGTTTTACTTCGATTTGTGGAAGAAGACCTGAGATGG
AAGCTGCTGTTTCGACTATACCAAGATTCCTTCAATCTTCCTCTGGTTCGATGTTAGATGGTCGGTTTGA
TCCTCAATCCGCCGCTCATTTCTTCGGTGTTTACGACGGCCATGGCGGTTCTCAGGTAGCGAACTATTGT
AGAGAGAGGATGCATTTGGCTTTGGCGGAGGAGATAGCTAAGGAGAAACCGATGCTCTGCGATGGTGATA
CGTGGCTGGAGAAGTGGAAGAAAGCTCTTTTCAACTCGTTCCTGAGAGTTGACTCGGAGATTGAGTCAGT
TGCGCCGGAGACGGTTGGGTCAACGTCGGTGGTTGCCGTTGTTTTCCCGTCTCACATCTTCGTCGCTAAC
TGCGGTGACTCTAGAGCCGTTCTTTGCCGCGGCAAAACTGCACTTCCATTATCCGTTGACCATAAACCGG
ATAGAGAAGATGAAGCTGCGAGGATTGAAGCCGCAGGAGGGAAAGTGATTCAGTGGAATGGAGCTCGTGT
TTTCGGTGTTCTCGCCATGTCGAGATCCATTGGCGATAGATACTTGAAACCATCCATCATTCCTGATCCG
GAAGTGACGGCTGTGAAGAGAGTAAAAGAAGATGATTGTCTGATTTTGGCGAGTGACGGGGTTTGGGATG
TAATGACGGATGAAGAAGCGTGTGAGATGGCAAGGAAGCGGATTCTCTTGTGGCACAAGAAAAACGCGGT
GGCTGGGGATGCATCGTTGCTCGCGGATGAGCGGAGAAAGGAAGGGAAAGATCCTGCGGCGATGTCCGCG
GCTGAGTATTTGTCAAAGCTGGCGATACAGAGAGGAAGCAAAGACAACATAAGTGTGGTGGTGGTTGATT
TGAAGTAATCTAGAGGGCCCTATTCTATAGTGTCACCTAAATGCTAGAGCTCGCTGATCAGCCTCGACTG
TGCCTTCTAGTTGCCAGCCATCTGTTGTTTGCCCCTCCCCCGTGCCTTCCTTGACCCTGGAAGGTGCCAC
TCCCACTGTCCTTTCCTAATAAAATGAGGAAATTGCATCGCATTGTCTGAGTAGGTGTCATTCTATTCTG
GGGGGTGGGGTGGGGCAGGACAGCAAGGGGGAGGATTGGGAAGACAATAGCAGGCATGCTGGGGATGCGG
TGGGCTCTATGGCTTCTGAGGCGGAAAGAACCAGCTGGGGCTCTAGGGGGTATCCCC
[124 nt withheld, positions 2368-2491]
C
[91 nt withheld, positions 2493-2583]
A
[49 nt withheld, positions 2585-2633]
CTTTTGACGTTGGAGTCCACGTTCTTT
[37 nt withheld, positions 2661-2697]
ACCCTATCTCGGTCTATTCTTTTGATTTATAAGGGATTTTGCCGATTTCGGCCTATTGGTTAAAAAATGA
GCTGATTTAACAAAAATTTAACGCGAATTAATTCTGTGGAATGTGTGTCAGTTAGGGTGTGGAAAGTCCC
CAGGCTCCCCAGCAGGCAGAAGTATGCAAAGCATGCATCTCAATTAGTCAGCAACCAGGTGTGGAAAGTC
CCCAGGCTCCCCAGCAGGCAGAAGTATGCAAAGCATGCATCTCAATTAGTCAGCAACCATAGTCCCGCCC
CTAACTCCGCCCATCCCGCCCCTAACTCCGCCCAGTTCCGCCCATTCTCCGCCCCATGGCTGACTAATTT
TTTTTATTTATGCAGAGGCCGAGGCCGCCTCTGCCTCTGAGCTATTCCAGAAGTAGTGAGGAGGCTTTTT
TGGAGGCCTAGGCTTTTGCAAAAAGCTCCCGGGAGCTTGTATATCCATTTTCGGATCTGATCAAGAGACA
GGATGAGGATCGTTTCGCATGATTGAACAAGATGGATTGCACGCAGGTTCTCCGGCCGCTTGGGTGGAGA
GGCTATTCGGCTATGACTGGGCACAACAGACAATCGGCTGCTCTGATGCCGCCGTGTTCCGGCTGTCAGC
GCAGGGGCGCCCGGTTCTTTTTGTCAAGACCGACCTGTCCGGTGCCCTGAATGAACTGCAGGACGAGGCA
GCGCGGCTATCGTGGCTGGCCACGACGGGCGTTCCTTGCGCAGCTGTGCTCGACGTTGTCACTGAAGCGG
GAAGGGACTGGCTGCTATTGGGCGAAGTGCCGGGGCAGGATCTCCTGTCATCTCACCTTGCTCCTGCCGA
GAAAGTATCCATCATGGCTGATGCAATGCGGCGGCTGCATACGCTTGATCCGGCTACCTGCCCATTCGAC
CACCAAGCGAAACATCGCATCGAGCGAGCACGTACTCGGATGGAAGCCGGTCTTGTCGATCAGGATGATC
TGGACGAAGAGCATCAGGGGCTCGCGCCAGCCGAACTGTTCGCCAGGCTCAAGGCGCGCATGCCCGACGG
CGAGGATCTCGTCGTGACCCATGGCGATGCCTGCTTGCCGAATATCATGGTGGAAAATGGCCGCTTTTCT
GGATTCATCGACTGTGGCCGGCTGGGTGTGGCGGACCGCTATCAGGACATAGCGTTGGCTACCCGTGATA
TTGCTGAAGAGCTTGGCGGCGAATGGGCTGACCGCTTCCTCGTGCTTTACGGTATCGCCGCTCCCGATTC
GCAGCGCATCGCCTTCTATCGCCTTCTTGACGAGTTCTTCTGAGCGGGACTCTGGGGTTCGAAATGACCG
ACCAAGCGACGCCCAACCTGCCATCACGAGATTTCGATTCCACCGCCGCCTTCTATGAAAGGTTGGGCTT
CGGAATCGTTTTCCGGGACGCCGGCTGGATGATCCTCCAGCGCGGGGATCTCATGCTGGAGTTCTTCGCC
CACCCCAACTTGTTTATTGCAGCTTATAATGGTTACAAATAAAGCAATAGCATCACAAATTTCACAAATA
AAGCATTTTTTTCACTGCATTCTAGTTGTGGTTTGTCCAAACTCATCAATGTATCTTATCATGTCTGTAT
ACCGTCGACCTCTAGCTAGAGCTTGGCGTAATCATGGTCATAGCTGTTTCCTGTGTGAAATTGTTATCCG
CTCACAATTCCACACAACATACGAGCCGGAAGCATAAAGTGTAAAGCCTGGGGTGCCTAATGAGTGAGCT
AACTCACATTAATTGCGTTGCGCTCACTGCCCGCTTTCCAGTCGGGAAACCTGTCGTGCCAGCTGCATTA
ATGAATCGGCCAACGCGCGGGGAGAGGCGGTTTGCGTATTGGGCGCTCTTCCGCTTCCTCGCTCACTGAC
TCGCTGCGCTCGGTCGTTCGGCTGCGGCGAGCGGTATCAGCTCACTCAAAGGCGGTAATACGGTTATCCA
CAGAATCAGGGGATAACGCAGGAAAGAACATGTGAGCAAAAGGCCAGCAAAAGGCCAGGAACCGTAAAAA
GGCCGCGTTGCTGGCGTTTTTCCATAGGCTCCGCCCCCCTGACGAGCATCACAAAAATCGACGCTCAAGT
CAGAGGTGGCGAAACCCGACAGGACTATAAAGATACCAGGCGTTTCCCCCTGGAAGCTCCCTCGTGCGCT
CTCCTGTTCCGACCCTGCCGCTTACCGGATACCTGTCCGCCTTTCTCCCTTCGGGAAGCGTGGCGCTTTC
TCATAGCTCACGCTGTAGGTATCTCAGTTCGGTGTAGGTCGTTCGCTCCAAGCTGGGCTGTGTGCACGAA
CCCCCCGTTCAGCCCGACCGCTGCGCCTTATCCGGTAACTATCGTCTTGAGTCCAACCCGGTAAGACACG
ACTTATCGCCACTGGCAGCAGCCACTGGTAACAGGATTAGCAGAGCGAGGTATGTAGGCGGTGCTACAGA
GTTCTTGAAGTGGTGGCCTAACTACGGCTACACTAGAAGAACAGTATTTGGTATCTGCGCTCTGCTGAAG
CCAGTTACCTTCGGAAAAAGAGTTGGTAGCTCTTGATCCGGCAAACAAACCACCGCTGGTAGCGGTGGTT
TTTTTGTTTGCAAGCAGCAGATTACGCGCAGAAAAAAAGGATCTCAAGAAGATCCTTTGATCTTTTCTAC
GGGGTCTGACGCTCAGTGGAACGAAAACTCACGTTAAGGGATTTTGGTCATGAGATTATCAAAAAGGATC
TTCACCTAGATCCTTTTAAATTAAAAATGAAGTTTTAAATCAATCTAAAGTATATATGAGTAAACTTGGT
CTGACAGTTACCAATGCTTAATCAGTGAGGCACCTATCTCAGCGATCTGTCTATTTCGTTCATCCATAGT
TGCCTGACTCCCCGTCGTGTAGATAACTACGATACGGGAGGGCTTACCATCTGGCCCCAGTGCTGCAATG
ATACCGCGAGACCCACGCTCACCGGCTCCAGATTTATCAGCAATAAACCAGCCAGCCGGAAGGGCCGAGC
GCAGAAGTGGTCCTGCAACTTTATCCGCCTCCATCCAGTCTATTAATTGTTGCCGGGAAGCTAGAGTAAG
TAGTTCGCCAGTTAATAGTTTGCGCAACGTTGTTGCCATTGCTACAGGCATCGTGGTGTCACGCTCGTCG
TTTGGTATGGCTTCATTCAGCTCCGGTTCCCAACGATCAAGGCGAGTTACATGATCCCCCATGTTGTGCA
AAAAAGCGGTTAGCTCCTTCGGTCCTCCGATCGTTGTCAGAAGTAAGTTGGCCGCAGTGTTATCACTCAT
GGTTATGGCAGCACTGCATAATTCTCTTACTGTCATGCCATCCGTAAGATGCTTTTCTGTGACTGGTGAG
TACTCAACCAAGTCATTCTGAGAATAGTGTATGCGGCGACCGAGTTGCTCTTGCCCGGCGTCAATACGGG
ATAATACCGCGCCACATAGCAGAACTTTAAAAGTGCTCATCATTGGAAAACGTTCTTCGGGGCGAAAACT
CTCAAGGATCTTACCGCTGTTGAGATCCAGTTCGATGTAACCCACTCGTGCACCCAACTGATCTTCAGCA
TCTTTTACTTTCACCAGCGTTTCTGGGTGAGCAAAAACAGGAAGGCAAAATGCCGCAAAAAAGGGAATAA
GGGCGACACGGAAATGTTGAATACTCATACTCTTCCTTTTTCAATATTATTGAAGCATTTATCAGGGTTA
TTGTCTCATGAGCGGATACATATTTGAATGTATTTAGAAAAATAAACAAATAGGGGTTCCGCGCACATTT
CCCCGAAAAGTGCCACCTGACGTC
